>Addgene plasmid #204856 | pH-Ubi-miniSdd7-nCas9-PBE | addgene full sequence | sequence record 404911 | Addgene NGS Result
TAAACGCTCTTTTCTCTTAGGTTTACCCGCCAATATATCCTGTCAAACACTGATAGTTTAAACTGAAGGC
GGGAAACGACAATCTGATCCAAGCTCAAGCTGCTCTAGCATTCGCCATTCAGGCTGCGCAACTGTTGGGA
AGGGCGATCGGTGCGGGCCTCTTCGCTATTACGCCAGCTGGCGAAAGGGGGATGTGCTGCAAGGCGATTA
AGTTGGGTAACGCCAGGGTTTTCCCAGTCACGACGTTGTAAAACGACGGCCAGTGCCTTATAAAGTAATT
CATCCAGGTCACCAAGTTCTAGGATTTTCAGAACTGCAACTTATTTTATCAAGGAATCTTTAAACATACG
AACAGATCACTTAAAGTTCTTCTGAAGCAACTTAAAGTTATCAGGCATGCATGGATCTTGGAGGAATCAG
ATGTGCAGTCAGGGACCATAGCACAAGACAGGCGTCTTCTACTGGTGCTACCAGCAAATGCTGGAAGCCG
GGAACACTGGGTACGTTGGAAACCACGTGATGTGAAGAAGTAAGATAAACTGTAGGAGAAAAGCATTTCG
TAGTGGGCCATGAAGCCTTTCAGGACATGTATTGCAGTATGGGCCGGCCCATTACGCAATTGGACGACAA
CAAAGACTAGTATTAGTACCACCTCGGCTATCCACATAGATCAAAGCTGATTTAAAAGAGTTGTGCAGAT
GATCCGTGGCGTGAGACCAACCCAGTGGACATAAGCCTGTTCGGTTCGTAAGCTGTAATGCAAGTAGCGT
ATGCGCTCACGCAACTGGTCCAGAACCTTGACCGAACGCAGCGGTGGTAACGGCGCAGTGGCGGTTTTCA
TGGCTTGTTATGACTGTTTTTTTGGGGTACAGTCTATGCCTCGGGCATCCAAGCAGCAAGCGCGTTACGC
CGTGGGTCGATGTTTGATGTTATGGAGCAGCAACGATGTTACGCAGCAGGGCAGTCGCCCTAAAACAAAG
TTAAACATCATGGGGGAAGCGGTGATCGCCGAAGTATCGACTCAACTATCAGAGGTAGTTGGCGTCATCG
AGCGCCATCTCGAACCGACGTTGCTGGCCGTACATTTGTACGGCTCCGCAGTGGATGGCGGCCTGAAGCC
ACACAGTGATATTGATTTGCTGGTTACGGTGACCGTAAGGCTTGATGAAACAACGCGGCGAGCTTTGATC
AACGACCTTTTGGAAACTTCGGCTTCCCCTGGAGAGAGCGAGATTCTCCGCGCTGTAGAAGTCACCATTG
TTGTGCACGACGACATCATTCCGTGGCGTTATCCAGCTAAGCGCGAACTGCAATTTGGAGAATGGCAGCG
CAATGACATTCTTGCAGGTATCTTCGAGCCAGCCACGATCGACATTGATCTGGCTATCTTGCTGACAAAA
GCAAGAGAACATAGCGTTGCCTTGGTAGGTCCAGCGGCGGAGGAACTCTTTGATCCGGTTCCTGAACAGG
ATCTATTTGAGGCGCTAAATGAAACCTTAACGCTATGGAACTCGCCGCCCGACTGGGCTGGCGATGAGCG
AAATGTAGTGCTTACGTTGTCCCGCATTTGGTACAGCGCAGTAACCGGCAAAATCGCGCCGAAGGATGTC
GCTGCCGACTGGGCAATGGAGCGCCTGCCGGCCCAGTATCAGCCCGTCATACTTGAAGCTAGACAGGCTT
ATCTTGGACAAGAAGAAGATCGCTTGGCCTCGCGCGCAGATCAGTTGGAAGAATTTGTCCACTACGTGAA
AGGCGAGATCACCAAGGTAGTCGGCAAATAATGTCTAGCTAGAAATTCGTTCAAGCCGACGCCGCTTCGC
GGCGCGGCTTAACTCAAGCGTTAGATGCACTAAGCACATAATTGCTCACAGCCAAACTATCAGGTCAAGT
CTGCTTTTATTATTTTTAAGCGTGCATAATAAGCCGGTCTCGGTTTTAGAGCTAGAAATAGCAAGTTAAA
ATAAGGCTAGTCCGTTATCAACTTGAAAAAGTGGCACCGAGTCGGTGCTTTTTTTTTTCGTTTTGCATTG
AGTTTTCTCCGTCGCATGTTTGCAGTTTTATTTTCCGTTTTGCATTGAAATTTCTCCGTCTCATGTTTGC
AGCGTGTTCAAAAAGTACGCAGCTGTATTTCACTTATTTACGGCGCCACATTTTCATGCCGTTTGTGCCA
ACTATCCCGAGCTAGTGAATACAGCTTGGCTTCACACAACACTGGTGACCCGCTGACCTGCTCGTACCTC
GTACCGTCGTACGGCACAGCATTTGGAATTAAAGGGTGTGATCGATACTGCTTGCTGCTAAGCTTGCATG
CCTGCAGTGCAGCGTGACCCGGTCGTGCCCCTCTCTAGAGATAATGAGCATTGCATGTCTAAGTTATAAA
AAATTACCACATATTTTTTTTGTCACACTTGTTTGAAGTGCAGTTTATCTATCTTTATACATATATTTAA
ACTTTACTCTACGAATAATATAATCTATAGTACTACAATAATATCAGTGTTTTAGAGAATCATATAAATG
AACAGTTAGACATGGTCTAAAGGACAATTGAGTATTTTGACAACAGGACTCTACAGTTTTATCTTTTTAG
TGTGCATGTGTTCTCCTTTTTTTTTGCAAATAGCTTCACCTATATAATACTTCATCCATTTTATTAGTAC
ATCCATTTAGGGTTTAGGGTTAATGGTTTTTATAGACTAATTTTTTTAGTACATCTATTTTATTCTATTT
TAGCCTCTAAATTAAGAAAACTAAAACTCTATTTTAGTTTTTTTATTTAATAATTTAGATATAAAATAGA
ATAAAATAAAGTGACTAAAAATTAAACAAATACCCTTTAAGAAATTAAAAAAACTAAGGAAACATTTTTC
TTGTTTCGAGTAGATAATGCCAGCCTGTTAAACGCCGTCGACGAGTCTAACGGACACCAACCAGCGAACC
AGCAGCGTCGCGTCGGGCCAAGCGAAGCAGACGGCACGGCATCTCTGTCGCTGCCTCTGGACCCCTCTCG
AGAGTTCCGCTCCACCGTTGGACTTGCTCCGCTGTCGGCATCCAGAAATTGCGTGGCGGAGCGGCAGACG
TGAGCCGGCACGGCAGGCGGCCTCCTCCTCCTCTCACGGCACCGGCAGCTACGGGGGATTCCTTTCCCAC
CGCTCCTTCGCTTTCCCTTCCTCGCCCGCCGTAATAAATAGACACCCCCTCCACACCCTCTTTCCCCAAC
CTCGTGTTGTTCGGAGCGCACACACACACAACCAGATCTCCCCCAAATCCACCCGTCGGCACCTCCGCTT
CAAGGTACGCCGCTCGTCCTCCCCCCCCCCCCCTCTCTACCTTCTCTAGATCGGCGTTCCGGTCCATGGT
TAGGGCCCGGTAGTTCTACTTCTGTTCATGTTTGTGTTAGATCCGTGTTTGTGTTAGATCCGTGCTGCTA
GCGTTCGTACACGGATGCGACCTGTACGTCAGACACGTTCTGATTGCTAACTTGCCAGTGTTTCTCTTTG
GGGAATCCTGGGATGGCTCTAGCCGTTCCGCAGACGGGATCGATTTCATGATTTTTTTTGTTTCGTTGCA
TAGGGTTTGGTTTGCCCTTTTCCTTTATTTCAATATATGCCGTGCACTTGTTTGTCGGGTCATCTTTTCA
TGCTTTTTTTTGTCTTGGTTGTGATGATGTGGTCTGGTTGGGCGGTCGTTCTAGATCGGAGTAGAATTCT
GTTTCAAACTACCTGGTGGATTTATTAATTTTGGATCTGTATGTGTGTGCCATACATATTCATAGTTACG
AATTGAAGATGATGGATGGAAATATCGATCTAGGATAGGTATACATGTTGATGCGGGTTTTACTGATGCA
TATACAGAGATGCTTTTTGTTCGCTTGGTTGTGATGATGTGGTGTGGTTGGGCGGTCGTTCATTCGTTCT
AGATCGGAGTAGAATACTGTTTCAAACTACCTGGTGTATTTATTAATTTTGGAACTGTATGTGTGTGTCA
TACATCTTCATAGTTACGAGTTTAAGATGGATGGAAATATCGATCTAGGATAGGTATACATGTTGATGTG
GGTTTTACTGATGCATATACATGATGGCATATGCAGCATCTATTCATATGCTCTAACCTTGAGTACCTAT
CTATTATAATAAACAAGTATGTTTTATAATTATTTTGATCTTGATATACTTGGATGATGGCATATGCAGC
AGCTATATGTGGATTTTTTTAGCCCTGCCTTCATACGCTATTTATTTGCTTGGTACTGTTTCTTTTGTCG
ATGCTCACCCTGTTGTTTGGTGTTACTTCTGCAGCCCTAGGGCCACCATGCCAAAGAAGAAGAGGAAGGT
TGAGGGAGGAGGGCCTGGGGCGGTTCCTGAAGGAGGCGACGGCCCGCCAGCCGTGCCGGCGGAGGAGGTG
GAGAGGTTGAGAGGAGAACTTCCTCCACCTGTTGTCCCGGGCACTGGTCAAAAAACGCATGGGCGCTGGA
TTGGTCCAGATGGTCGCGTCCGCGCCATTGTTTCAGGAAGGGATGAAGATGCTGCACTGGTGCATGCACA
GCTCGCCGCCAAGGGGATACCAGACGAGCCAACAAGAAATTCTGATGTTGAGCAGAAGCTGGCCGCGCAC
ATGGTGGCAAATGGCATCCGCCACGTCACGCTCGTCATCAACCATAGACCCTGCCGCGGCTTCGACGACA
GCTGTGATACACTTGTGCCCATAATTCTGCCGGAGGGCTGCACCCTCACGGTGCACGGGCAAACTGACAA
GGGCATGAGGGTGCGGGTAAGGTACACCGGCGGCGCGCGGCCGTGGTGGTCCAAGTCCGGCAGCGAGACG
CCAGGCACCTCCGAGAGCGCTACGCCTGAAAGGCCTGACAAGAAGTACTCGATCGGCCTCGCCATTGGGA
CTAACTCTGTTGGCTGGGCCGTGATCACCGACGAGTACAAGGTGCCCTCAAAGAAGTTCAAGGTCCTGGG
CAACACCGATCGGCATTCCATCAAGAAGAATCTCATTGGCGCTCTCCTGTTCGACAGCGGCGAGACGGCT
GAGGCTACGCGGCTCAAGCGCACCGCCCGCAGGCGGTACACGCGCAGGAAGAATCGCATCTGCTACCTGC
AGGAGATTTTCTCCAACGAGATGGCGAAGGTTGACGATTCTTTCTTCCACAGGCTGGAGGAGTCATTCCT
CGTGGAGGAGGATAAGAAGCACGAGCGGCATCCAATCTTCGGCAACATTGTCGACGAGGTTGCCTACCAC
GAGAAGTACCCTACGATCTACCATCTGCGGAAGAAGCTCGTGGACTCCACAGATAAGGCGGACCTCCGCC
TGATCTACCTCGCTCTGGCCCACATGATTAAGTTCAGGGGCCATTTCCTGATCGAGGGGGATCTCAACCC
GGACAATAGCGATGTTGACAAGCTGTTCATCCAGCTCGTGCAGACGTACAACCAGCTCTTCGAGGAGAAC
CCCATTAATGCGTCAGGCGTCGACGCGAAGGCTATCCTGTCCGCTAGGCTCTCGAAGTCTCGGCGCCTCG
AGAACCTGATCGCCCAGCTGCCGGGCGAGAAGAAGAACGGCCTGTTCGGGAATCTCATTGCGCTCAGCCT
GGGGCTCACGCCCAACTTCAAGTCGAATTTCGATCTCGCTGAGGACGCCAAGCTGCAGCTCTCCAAGGAC
ACATACGACGATGACCTGGATAACCTCCTGGCCCAGATCGGCGATCAGTACGCGGACCTGTTCCTCGCTG
CCAAGAATCTGTCGGACGCCATCCTCCTGTCTGATATTCTCAGGGTGAACACCGAGATTACGAAGGCTCC
GCTCTCAGCCTCCATGATCAAGCGCTACGACGAGCACCATCAGGATCTGACCCTCCTGAAGGCGCTGGTC
AGGCAGCAGCTCCCCGAGAAGTACAAGGAGATCTTCTTCGATCAGTCGAAGAACGGCTACGCTGGGTACA
TTGACGGCGGGGCCTCTCAGGAGGAGTTCTACAAGTTCATCAAGCCGATTCTGGAGAAGATGGACGGCAC
GGAGGAGCTGCTGGTGAAGCTCAATCGCGAGGACCTCCTGAGGAAGCAGCGGACATTCGATAACGGCAGC
ATCCCACACCAGATTCATCTCGGGGAGCTGCACGCTATCCTGAGGAGGCAGGAGGACTTCTACCCTTTCC
TCAAGGATAACCGCGAGAAGATCGAGAAGATTCTGACTTTCAGGATCCCGTACTACGTCGGCCCACTCGC
TAGGGGCAACTCCCGCTTCGCTTGGATGACCCGCAAGTCAGAGGAGACGATCACGCCGTGGAACTTCGAG
GAGGTGGTCGACAAGGGCGCTAGCGCTCAGTCGTTCATCGAGAGGATGACGAATTTCGACAAGAACCTGC
CAAATGAGAAGGTGCTCCCTAAGCACTCGCTCCTGTACGAGTACTTCACAGTCTACAACGAGCTGACTAA
GGTGAAGTATGTGACCGAGGGCATGAGGAAGCCGGCTTTCCTGTCTGGGGAGCAGAAGAAGGCCATCGTG
GACCTCCTGTTCAAGACCAACCGGAAGGTCACGGTTAAGCAGCTCAAGGAGGACTACTTCAAGAAGATTG
AGTGCTTCGATTCGGTCGAGATCTCTGGCGTTGAGGACCGCTTCAACGCCTCCCTGGGGACCTACCACGA
TCTCCTGAAGATCATTAAGGATAAGGACTTCCTGGACAACGAGGAGAATGAGGATATCCTCGAGGACATT
GTGCTGACACTCACTCTGTTCGAGGACCGGGAGATGATCGAGGAGCGCCTGAAGACTTACGCCCATCTCT
TCGATGACAAGGTCATGAAGCAGCTCAAGAGGAGGAGGTACACCGGCTGGGGGAGGCTGAGCAGGAAGCT
CATCAACGGCATTCGGGACAAGCAGTCCGGGAAGACGATCCTCGACTTCCTGAAGAGCGATGGCTTCGCG
AACCGCAATTTCATGCAGCTGATTCACGATGACAGCCTCACATTCAAGGAGGATATCCAGAAGGCTCAGG
TGAGCGGCCAGGGGGACTCGCTGCACGAGCATATCGCGAACCTCGCTGGCTCGCCAGCTATCAAGAAGGG
GATTCTGCAGACCGTGAAGGTTGTGGACGAGCTGGTGAAGGTCATGGGCAGGCACAAGCCTGAGAACATC
GTCATTGAGATGGCCCGGGAGAATCAGACCACGCAGAAGGGCCAGAAGAACTCACGCGAGAGGATGAAGA
GGATCGAGGAGGGCATTAAGGAGCTGGGGTCCCAGATCCTCAAGGAGCACCCGGTGGAGAACACGCAGCT
GCAGAATGAGAAGCTCTACCTGTACTACCTCCAGAATGGCCGCGATATGTATGTGGACCAGGAGCTGGAT
ATTAACAGGCTCAGCGATTACGACGTCGATCATATCGTTCCACAGTCATTCCTGAAGGATGACTCCATTG
ACAACAAGGTCCTCACCAGGTCGGACAAGAACCGGGGCAAGTCTGATAATGTTCCTTCAGAGGAGGTCGT
TAAGAAGATGAAGAACTACTGGCGCCAGCTCCTGAATGCCAAGCTGATCACGCAGCGGAAGTTCGATAAC
CTCACAAAGGCTGAGAGGGGCGGGCTCTCTGAGCTGGACAAGGCGGGCTTCATCAAGAGGCAGCTGGTCG
AGACACGGCAGATCACTAAGCACGTTGCGCAGATTCTCGACTCACGGATGAACACTAAGTACGATGAGAA
TGACAAGCTGATCCGCGAGGTGAAGGTCATCACCCTGAAGTCAAAGCTCGTCTCCGACTTCAGGAAGGAT
TTCCAGTTCTACAAGGTTCGGGAGATCAACAATTACCACCATGCCCATGACGCGTACCTGAACGCGGTGG
TCGGCACAGCTCTGATCAAGAAGTACCCAAAGCTCGAGAGCGAGTTCGTGTACGGGGACTACAAGGTTTA
CGATGTGAGGAAGATGATCGCCAAGTCGGAGCAGGAGATTGGCAAGGCTACCGCCAAGTACTTCTTCTAC
TCTAACATTATGAATTTCTTCAAGACAGAGATCACTCTGGCCAATGGCGAGATCCGGAAGCGCCCCCTCA
TCGAGACGAACGGCGAGACGGGGGAGATCGTGTGGGACAAGGGCAGGGATTTCGCGACCGTCAGGAAGGT
TCTCTCCATGCCACAAGTGAATATCGTCAAGAAGACAGAGGTCCAGACTGGCGGGTTCTCTAAGGAGTCA
ATTCTGCCTAAGCGGAACAGCGACAAGCTCATCGCCCGCAAGAAGGACTGGGATCCGAAGAAGTACGGCG
GGTTCGACAGCCCCACTGTGGCCTACTCGGTCCTGGTTGTGGCGAAGGTTGAGAAGGGCAAGTCCAAGAA
GCTCAAGAGCGTGAAGGAGCTGCTGGGGATCACGATTATGGAGCGCTCCAGCTTCGAGAAGAACCCGATC
GATTTCCTGGAGGCGAAGGGCTACAAGGAGGTGAAGAAGGACCTGATCATTAAGCTCCCCAAGTACTCAC
TCTTCGAGCTGGAGAACGGCAGGAAGCGGATGCTGGCTTCCGCTGGCGAGCTGCAGAAGGGGAACGAGCT
GGCTCTGCCGTCCAAGTATGTGAACTTCCTCTACCTGGCCTCCCACTACGAGAAGCTCAAGGGCAGCCCC
GAGGACAACGAGCAGAAGCAGCTGTTCGTCGAGCAGCACAAGCATTACCTCGACGAGATCATTGAGCAGA
TTTCCGAGTTCTCCAAGCGCGTGATCCTGGCCGACGCGAATCTGGATAAGGTCCTCTCCGCGTACAACAA
GCACCGCGACAAGCCAATCAGGGAGCAGGCTGAGAATATCATTCATCTCTTCACCCTGACGAACCTCGGC
GCCCCTGCTGCTTTCAAGTACTTCGACACAACTATCGATCGCAAGAGGTACACAAGCACTAAGGAGGTCC
TGGACGCGACCCTCATCCACCAGTCGATTACCGGCCTCTACGAGACGCGCATCGACCTGTCTCAGCTCGG
GGGCGACAAGCGGCCAGCGGCGACGAAGAAGGCGGGGCAGGCGAAGAAGAAGAAGACCCGCGACTCCGGC
GGCAGCACGAACCTCTCCGACATCATCGAGAAGGAGACGGGCAAGCAGCTCGTGATCCAGGAGAGCATCC
TCATGCTGCCGGAGGAGGTGGAGGAGGTCATCGGCAACAAGCCCGAGTCCGACATCCTCGTGCACACCGC
CTACGACGAGTCCACGGACGAGAACGTCATGCTCCTGACGAGCGACGCTCCAGAGTACAAGCCATGGGCT
CTCGTGATCCAGGACAGCAACGGCGAGAACAAGATCAAGATGCTGTCCGGCGGCTCCCCAAAGAAGAAGC
GGAAGGTGTAGGAGCTCAGAGCTTTCGTTCGTATCATCGGTTTCGACAACGTTCGTCAAGTTCAATGCAT
CAGTTTCATTGCGCACACACCAGAATCCTACTGAGTTTGAGTATTATGGCATTGGGAAAACTGTTTTTCT
TGTACCATTTGTTGTGCTTGTAATTTACTGTGTTTTTTATTCGGTTTTCGCTATCGAACTGTGAAATGGA
AATGGATGGAGAAGAGTTAATGAATGATATGGTCCTTTTGTTCATTCTCAAATTAATATTATTTGTTTTT
TCTCTTATTTGTTGTGTGTTGAATTTGAAATTATAAGAGATATGCAAACATTTTGTTTTGAGTAAAAATG
TGTCAAATCGTGGCCTCTAATGACCGAAGTTAATATGAGGAGTAAAACACTTGTAGTTGTACCATTATGC
TTATTCACTAGGCAACAAATATATTTTCAGACCTAGAAAAGCTGCAAATGTTACTGAATACAAGTATGTC
CTCTTGTGTTTTAGACATTTATGAACTTTCCTTTATGTAATTTTCCAGAATCCTTGTCAGATTCTAATCA
TTGCTTTATAATTATAGTTATACTCATGGATTTGTAGTTGAGTATGAAAATATTTTTTAATGCATTTTAT
GACTTGCCAATTGATTGACAACGAATTCGTAATCATGTCATAGCTGTTTCCTGTGTGAAATTGTTATCCG
CTCACAATTCCACACAACATACGAGCCGGAAGCATAAAGTGTAAAGCCTGGGGTGCCTAATGAGTGAGCT
AACTCACATTAATTGCGTTGCGCTCACTGCCCGCTTTCCAGTCGGGAAACCTGTCGTGCCAGCTGCATTA
ATGAATCGGCCAACGCGCGGGGAGAGGCGGTTTGCGTATTGGCTAGAGCAGCTTGCCAACATGGTGGAGC
ACGACACTCTCGTCTACTCCAAGAATATCAAAGATACAGTCTCAGAAGACCAAAGGGCTATTGAGACTTT
TCAACAAAGGGTAATATCGGGAAACCTCCTCGGATTCCATTGCCCAGCTATCTGTCACTTCATCAAAAGG
ACAGTAGAAAAGGAAGGTGGCACCTACAAATGCCATCATTGCGATAAAGGAAAGGCTATCGTTCAAGATG
CCTCTGCCGACAGTGGTCCCAAAGATGGACCCCCACCCACGAGGAGCATCGTGGAAAAAGAAGACGTTCC
AACCACGTCTTCAAAGCAAGTGGATTGATGTGAACATGGTGGAGCACGACACTCTCGTCTACTCCAAGAA
TATCAAAGATACAGTCTCAGAAGACCAAAGGGCTATTGAGACTTTTCAACAAAGGGTAATATCGGGAAAC
CTCCTCGGATTCCATTGCCCAGCTATCTGTCACTTCATCAAAAGGACAGTAGAAAAGGAAGGTGGCACCT
ACAAATGCCATCATTGCGATAAAGGAAAGGCTATCGTTCAAGATGCCTCTGCCGACAGTGGTCCCAAAGA
TGGACCCCCACCCACGAGGAGCATCGTGGAAAAAGAAGACGTTCCAACCACGTCTTCAAAGCAAGTGGAT
TGATGTGATATCTCCACTGACGTAAGGGATGACGCACAATCCCACTATCCTTCGCAAGACCCTTCCTCTA
TATAAGGAAGTTCATTTCATTTGGAGAGGACACGCTGAAATCACCAGTCTCTCTCTACAAATCTATCTCT
CTCGAGCTTTCGCAGATCCGGGGGGCAATGAGATATGAAAAAGCCTGAACTCACCGCGACGTCTGTCGAG
AAGTTTCTGATCGAAAAGTTCGACAGCGTCTCCGACCTGATGCAGCTCTCGGAGGGCGAAGAATCTCGTG
CTTTCAGCTTCGATGTAGGAGGGCGTGGATATGTCCTGCGGGTAAATAGCTGCGCCGATGGTTTCTACAA
AGATCGTTATGTTTATCGGCACTTTGCATCGGCCGCGCTCCCGATTCCGGAAGTGCTTGACATTGGGGAG
TTTAGCGAGAGCCTGACCTATTGCATCTCCCGCCGTTCACAGGGTGTCACGTTGCAAGACCTGCCTGAAA
CCGAACTGCCCGCTGTTCTACAACCGGTCGCGGAGGCTATGGATGCGATCGCTGCGGCCGATCTTAGCCA
GACGAGCGGGTTCGGCCCATTCGGACCGCAAGGAATCGGTCAATACACTACATGGCGTGATTTCATATGC
GCGATTGCTGATCCCCATGTGTATCACTGGCAAACTGTGATGGACGACACCGTCAGTGCGTCCGTCGCGC
AGGCTCTCGATGAGCTGATGCTTTGGGCCGAGGACTGCCCCGAAGTCCGGCACCTCGTGCACGCGGATTT
CGGCTCCAACAATGTCCTGACGGACAATGGCCGCATAACAGCGGTCATTGACTGGAGCGAGGCGATGTTC
GGGGATTCCCAATACGAGGTCGCCAACATCTTCTTCTGGAGGCCGTGGTTGGCTTGTATGGAGCAGCAGA
CGCGCTACTTCGAGCGGAGGCATCCGGAGCTTGCAGGATCGCCACGACTCCGGGCGTATATGCTCCGCAT
TGGTCTTGACCAACTCTATCAGAGCTTGGTTGACGGCAATTTCGATGATGCAGCTTGGGCGCAGGGTCGA
TGCGACGCAATCGTCCGATCCGGAGCCGGGACTGTCGGGCGTACACAAATCGCCCGCAGAAGCGCGGCCG
TCTGGACCGATGGCTGTGTAGAAGTACTCGCCGATAGTGGAAACCGACGCCCCAGCACTCGTCCGAGGGC
AAAGAAATAGAGTAGATGCCGACCGGGATCTGTCGATCGACAAGCTCGAGTTTCTCCATAATAATGTGTG
AGTAGTTCCCAGATAAGGGAATTAGGGTTCCTATAGGGTTTCGCTCATGTGTTGAGCATATAAGAAACCC
TTAGTATGTATTTGTATTTGTAAAATACTTCTATCAATAAAATTTCTAATTCCTAAAACCAAAATCCAGT
ACTAAAATCCAGATCCCCCGAATTAATTCGGCGTTAATTCAGTACATTAAAAACGTCCGCAATGTGTTAT
TAAGTTGTCTAAGCGTCAATTTGTTTACACCACAATATATCCTGCCACCAGCCAGCCAACAGCTCCCCGA
CCGGCAGCTCGGCACAAAATCACCACTCGATACAGGCAGCCCATCAGTCCGGGACGGCGTCAGCGGGAGA
GCCGTTGTAAGGCGGCAGACTTTGCTCATGTTACCGATGCTATTCGGAAGAACGGCAACTAAGCTGCCGG
GTTTGAAACACGGATGATCTCGCGGAGGGTAGCATGTTGATTGTAACGATGACAGAGCGTTGCTGCCTGT
GATCACCGCGGTTTCAAAATCGGCTCCGTCGATACTATGTTATACGCCAACTTTGAAAACAACTTTGAAA
AAGCTGTTTTCTGGTATTTAAGGTTTTAGAATGCAAGGAACAGTGAATTGGAGTTCGTCTTGTTATAATT
AGCTTCTTGGGGTATCTTTAAATACTGTAGAAAAGAGGAAGGAAATAATAAATGGCTAAAATGAGAATAT
CACCGGAATTGAAAAAACTGATCGAAAAATACCGCTGCGTAAAAGATACGGAAGGAATGTCTCCTGCTAA
GGTATATAAGCTGGTGGGAGAAAATGAAAACCTATATTTAAAAATGACGGACAGCCGGTATAAAGGGACC
ACCTATGATGTGGAACGGGAAAAGGACATGATGCTATGGCTGGAAGGAAAGCTGCCTGTTCCAAAGGTCC
TGCACTTTGAACGGCATGATGGCTGGAGCAATCTGCTCATGAGTGAGGCCGATGGCGTCCTTTGCTCGGA
AGAGTATGAAGATGAACAAAGCCCTGAAAAGATTATCGAGCTGTATGCGGAGTGCATCAGGCTCTTTCAC
TCCATCGACATATCGGATTGTCCCTATACGAATAGCTTAGACAGCCGCTTAGCCGAATTGGATTACTTAC
TGAATAACGATCTGGCCGATGTGGATTGCGAAAACTGGGAAGAAGACACTCCATTTAAAGATCCGCGCGA
GCTGTATGATTTTTTAAAGACGGAAAAGCCCGAAGAGGAACTTGTCTTTTCCCACGGCGACCTGGGAGAC
AGCAACATCTTTGTGAAAGATGGCAAAGTAAGTGGCTTTATTGATCTTGGGAGAAGCGGCAGGGCGGACA
AGTGGTATGACATTGCCTTCTGCGTCCGGTCGATCAGGGAGGATATCGGGGAAGAACAGTATGTCGAGCT
ATTTTTTGACTTACTGGGGATCAAGCCTGATTGGGAGAAAATAAAATATTATATTTTACTGGATGAATTG
TTTTAGTACCTAGAATGCATGACCAAAATCCCTTAACGTGAGTTTTCGTTCCACTGAGCGTCAGACCCCG
TAGAAAAGATCAAAGGATCTTCTTGAGATCCTTTTTTTCTGCGCGTAATCTGCTGCTTGCAAACAAAAAA
ACCACCGCTACCAGCGGTGGTTTGTTTGCCGGATCAAGAGCTACCAACTCTTTTTCCGAAGGTAACTGGC
TTCAGCAGAGCGCAGATACCAAATACTGTCCTTCTAGTGTAGCCGTAGTTAGGCCACCACTTCAAGAACT
CTGTAGCACCGCCTACATACCTCGCTCTGCTAATCCTGTTACCAGTGGCTGCTGCCAGTGGCGATAAGTC
GTGTCTTACCGGGTTGGACTCAAGACGATAGTTACCGGATAAGGCGCAGCGGTCGGGCTGAACGGGGGGT
TCGTGCACACAGCCCAGCTTGGAGCGAACGACCTACACCGAACTGAGATACCTACAGCGTGAGCTATGAG
AAAGCGCCACGCTTCCCGAAGGGAGAAAGGCGGACAGGTATCCGGTAAGCGGCAGGGTCGGAACAGGAGA
GCGCACGAGGGAGCTTCCAGGGGGAAACGCCTGGTATCTTTATAGTCCTGTCGGGTTTCGCCACCTCTGA
CTTGAGCGTCGATTTTTGTGATGCTCGTCAGGGGGGCGGAGCCTATGGAAAAACGCCAGCAACGCGGCCT
TTTTACGGTTCCTGGCCTTTTGCTGGCCTTTTGCTCACATGTTCTTTCCTGCGTTATCCCCTGATTCTGT
GGATAACCGTATTACCGCCTTTGAGTGAGCTGATACCGCTCGCCGCAGCCGAACGACCGAGCGCAGCGAG
TCAGTGAGCGAGGAAGCGGAAGAGCGCCTGATGCGGTATTTTCTCCTTACGCATCTGTGCGGTATTTCAC
ACCGCATATGGTGCACTCTCAGTACAATCTGCTCTGATGCCGCATAGTTAAGCCAGTATACACTCCGCTA
TCGCTACGTGACTGGGTCATGGCTGCGCCCCGACACCCGCCAACACCCGCTGACGCGCCCTGACGGGCTT
GTCTGCTCCCGGCATCCGCTTACAGACAAGCTGTGACCGTCTCCGGGAGCTGCATGTGTCAGAGGTTTTC
ACCGTCATCACCGAAACGCGCGAGGCAGGGTGCCTTGATGTGGGCGCCGGCGGTCGAGTGGCGACGGCGC
GGCTTGTCCGCGCCCTGGTAGATTGCCTGGCCGTAGGCCAGCCATTTTTGAGCGGCCAGCGGCCGCGATA
GGCCGACGCGAAGCGGCGGGGCGTAGGGAGCGCAGCGACCGAAGGGTAGGCGCTTTTTGCAGCTCTTCGG
CTGTGCGCTGGCCAGACAGTTATGCACAGGCCAGGCGGGTTTTAAGAGTTTTAATAAGTTTTAAAGAGTT
TTAGGCGGAAAAATCGCCTTTTTTCTCTTTTATATCAGTCACTTACATGTGTGACCGGTTCCCAATGTAC
GGCTTTGGGTTCCCAATGTACGGGTTCCGGTTCCCAATGTACGGCTTTGGGTTCCCAATGTACGTGCTAT
CCACAGGAAACAGACCTTTTCGACCTTTTTCCCCTGCTAGGGCAATTTGCCCTAGCATCTGCTCCGTACA
TTAGGAACCGGCGGATGCTTCGCCCTCGATCAGGTTGCGGTAGCGCATGACTAGGATCGGGCCAGCCTGC
CCCGCCTCCTCCTTCAAATCGTACTCCGGCAGGTCATTTGACCCGATCAGCTTGCGCACGGTGAAACAGA
ACTTCTTGAACTCTCCGGCGCTGCCACTGCGTTCGTAGATCGTCTTGAACAACCATCTGGCTTCTGCCTT
GCCTGCGGCGCGGCGTGCCAGGCGGTAGAGAAAACGGCCGATGCCGGGATCGATCAAAAAGTAATCGGGG
TGAACCGTCAGCACGTCCGGGTTCTTGCCTTCTGTGATCTCGCGGTACATCCAATCAGCTAGCTCGATCT
CGATGTACTCCGGCCGCCCGGTTTCGCTCTTTACGATCTTGTAGCGGCTAATCAAGGCTTCACCCTCGGA
TACCGTCACCAGGCGGCCGTTCTTGGCCTTCTTCGTACGCTGCATGGCAACGTGCGTGGTGTTTAACCGA
ATGCAGGTTTCTACCAGGTCGTCTTTCTGCTTTCCGCCATCGGCTCGCCGGCAGAACTTGAGTACGTCCG
CAACGTGTGGACGGAACACGCGGCCGGGCTTGTCTCCCTTCCCTTCCCGGTATCGGTTCATGGATTCGGT
TAGATGGGAAACCGCCATCAGTACCAGGTCGTAATCCCACACACTGGCCATGCCGGCCGGCCCTGCGGAA
ACCTCTACGTGCCCGTCTGGAAGCTCGTAGCGGATCACCTCGCCAGCTCGTCGGTCACGCTTCGACAGAC
GGAAAACGGCCACGTCCATGATGCTGCGACTATCGCGGGTGCCCACGTCATAGAGCATCGGAACGAAAAA
ATCTGGTTGCTCGTCGCCCTTGGGCGGCTTCCTAATCGACGGCGCACCGGCTGCCGGCGGTTGCCGGGAT
TCTTTGCGGATTCGATCAGCGGCCGCTTGCCACGATTCACCGGGGCGTGCTTCTGCCTCGATGCGTTGCC
GCTGGGCGGCCTGCGCGGCCTTCAACTTCTCCACCAGGTCATCACCCAGCGCCGCGCCGATTTGTACCGG
GCCGGATGGTTTGCGACCGCTCACGCCGATTCCTCGGGCTTGGGGGTTCCAGTGCCATTGCAGGGCCGGC
AGGCAACCCAGCCGCTTACGCCTGGCCAACCGCCCGTTCCTCCACACATGGGGCATTCCACGGCGTCGGT
GCCTGGTTGTTCTTGATTTTCCATGCCGCCTCCTTTAGCCGCTAAAATTCATCTACTCATTTATTCATTT
GCTCATTTACTCTGGTAGCTGCGCGATGTATTCAGATAGCAGCTCGGTAATGGTCTTGCCTTGGCGTACC
GCGTACATCTTCAGCTTGGTGTGATCCTCCGCCGGCAACTGAAAGTTGACCCGCTTCATGGCTGGCGTGT
CTGCCAGGCTGGCCAACGTTGCAGCCTTGCTGCTGCGTGCGCTCGGACGGCCGGCACTTAGCGTGTTTGT
GCTTTTGCTCATTTTCTCTTTACCTCATTAACTCAAATGAGTTTTGATTTAATTTCAGCGGCCAGCGCCT
GGACCTCGCGGGCAGCGTCGCCCTCGGGTTCTGATTCAAGAACGGTTGTGCCGGCGGCGGCAGTGCCTGG
GTAGCTCACGCGCTGCGTGATACGGGACTCAAGAATGGGCAGCTCGTACCCGGCCAGCGCCTCGGCAACC
TCACCGCCGATGCGCGTGCCTTTGATCGCCCGCGACACGACAAAGGCCGCTTGTAGCCTTCCATCCGTGA
CCTCAATGCGCTGCTTAACCAGCTCCACCAGGTCGGCGGTGGCCCATATGTCGTAAGGGCTTGGCTGCAC
CGGAATCAGCACGAAGTCGGCTGCCTTGATCGCGGACACAGCCAAGTCCGCCGCCTGGGGCGCTCCGTCG
ATCACTACGAAGTCGCGCCGGCCGATGGCCTTCACGTCGCGGTCAATCGTCGGGCGGTCGATGCCGACAA
CGGTTAGCGGTTGATCTTCCCGCACGGCCGCCCAATCGCGGGCACTGCCCTGGGGATCGGAATCGACTAA
CAGAACATCGGCCCCGGCGAGTTGCAGGGCGCGGGCTAGATGGGTTGCGATGGTCGTCTTGCCTGACCCG
CCTTTCTGGTTAAGTACAGCGATAACCTTCATGCGTTCCCCTTGCGTATTTGTTTATTTACTCATCGCAT
CATATACGCAGCGACCGCATGACGCAAGCTGTTTTACTCAAATACACATCACCTTTTTAGACGGCGGCGC
TCGGTTTCTTCAGCGGCCAAGCTGGCCGGCCAGGCCGCCAGCTTGGCATCAGACAAACCGGCCAGGATTT
CATGCAGCCGCACGGTTGAGACGTGCGCGGGCGGCTCGAACACGTACCCGGCCGCGATCATCTCCGCCTC
GATCTCTTCGGTAATGAAAAACGGTTCGTCCTGGCCGTCCTGGTGCGGTTTCATGCTTGTTCCTCTTGGC
GTTCATTCTCGGCGGCCGCCAGGGCGTCGGCCTCGGTCAATGCGTCCTCACGGAAGGCACCGCGCCGCCT
GGCCTCGGTGGGCGTCACTTCCTCGCTGCGCTCAAGTGCGCGGTACAGGGTCGAGCGATGCACGCCAAGC
AGTGCAGCCGCCTCTTTCACGGTGCGGCCTTCCTGGTCGATCAGCTCGCGGGCGTGCGCGATCTGTGCCG
GGGTGAGGGTAGGGCGGGGGCCAAACTTCACGCCTCGGGCCTTGGCGGCCTCGCGCCCGCTCCGGGTGCG
GTCGATGATTAGGGAACGCTCGAACTCGGCAATGCCGGCGAACACGGTCAACACCATGCGGCCGGCCGGC
GTGGTGGTGTCGGCCCACGGCTCTGCCAGGCTACGCAGGCCCGCGCCGGCCTCCTGGATGCGCTCGGCAA
TGTCCAGTAGGTCGCGGGTGCTGCGGGCCAGGCGGTCTAGCCTGGTCACTGTCACAACGTCGCCAGGGCG
TAGGTGGTCAAGCATCCTGGCCAGCTCCGGGCGGTCGCGCCTGGTGCCGGTGATCTTCTCGGAAAACAGC
TTGGTGCAGCCGGCCGCGTGCAGTTCGGCCCGTTGGTTGGTCAAGTCCTGGTCGTCGGTGCTGACGCGGG
CATAGCCCAGCAGGCCAGCGGCGGCGCTCTTGTTCATGGCGTAATGTCTCCGGTTCTAGTCGCAAGTATT
CTACTTTATGCGACTAAAACACGCGACAAGAAAACGCCAGGAAAAGGGCAGGGCGGCAGCCTGTCGCGTA
ACTTAGGACTTGTGCGACATGTCGTTTTCAGAAGACGGCTGCACTGAACGTCAGAAGCCGACTGCACTAT
AGCAGCGGAGGGGTTGGATCAAAGTACTTTGATCCCGAGGGGAACCCTGTGGTTGGCATGCACATACAAA
TGGACGAACGGATAAACCTTTTCACGCCCTTTTAAATATCCGATTATTCTAA
Features (pLannotate 1.2.2; 27 found; start..end, strand, type, name):
     21..45      -  misc_feature   RB T-DNA repeat: right border repeat from nopaline C58 T-DNA
    111..265     -  CDS            lacZα (fragment): LacZα fragment of β-galactosidase; lacZ fragment
    331..710     +  promoter       OsU3 promoter: Oryza sativa (rice) snRNA U3 promoter
    728..751     +  promoter       Pc promoter (fragment): intI1 (promoter lies within the coding sequence); class 1 integron promoter
    927..983     +  CDS            GmR (fragment): gentamycin acetyltransferase; aacC1; confers resistance to gentamycin
    994..1781    +  CDS            SmR (fragment): aminoglycoside adenylyltransferase (Murphy, 1985); aadA; confers resistance to spectinomycin and streptomycin
   1933..2008    +  misc_RNA       gRNA scaffold: guide RNA scaffold for the Streptococcus pyogenes CRISPR/Cas9 system
   2312..4304    +  promoter       Ubi promoter: maize polyubiquitin gene promoter
   4867..8967    +  CDS            cas9: CAS9_STRP1 - Also known as csn1 From Streptococcus pyogenes serotype M1.
   9037..9285    +  CDS            UGI: UNGI_BPPB2 - Experimental evidence at protein level: Swiss-Prot protein existence level 1. This protein binds specifically and reversibly to the host uracil-DNA glycosylase, preventing removal of uracil residues from PBS2 DNA by the host uracil-excision repair system. From Bacillus phage PBS2 (Bacteriophage PBS2).
   9330..9962    +  terminator     E9 terminator: terminator and polyadenylation signal from the pea rbcS-E9 gene
   9999..10021   -  protein_bind   lac operator (fragment): The lac repressor binds to the lac operator to inhibit transcription in E. coli. This inhibition can be relieved by adding lactose or isopropyl-β-D-thiogalactopyranoside (IPTG). lac repressor encoded by lacI
  10025..10055   -  promoter       lac promoter: promoter for the E. coli lac operon
  10070..10091   -  protein_bind   CAP binding site: CAP binding activates transcription in the presence of cAMP. E. coli catabolite activator protein
  10104..10192   -  CDS            lacI (fragment): lac repressor; lacI; The lac repressor binds to the lac operator to inhibit transcription in E. coli. This inhibition can be relieved by adding lactose or isopropyl-β-D-thiogalactopyranoside (IPTG).
  10282..10958   +  promoter       CaMV 35S promoter (enhanced): cauliflower mosaic virus 35S promoter with a duplicated enhancer region
  11025..12050   +  CDS            HygR: hygromycin B phosphotransferase confers resistance to hygromycin
  12091..12265   +  polyA_signal   CaMV poly(A) signal: cauliflower mosaic virus polyadenylation signal
  12343..12367   -  misc_feature   LB T-DNA repeat: left border repeat from nopaline C58 T-DNA
  12792..13586   +  CDS            KanR: aminoglycoside phosphotransferase; aphA-3; confers resistance to kanamycin
  13673..14261   +  rep_origin     ori: high-copy-number ColE1/pMB1/pBR322/pUC origin of replication
  14447..14587   -  misc_feature   bom: basis of mobility region from pBR322
  14689..14728   -  CDS            rop (fragment): Rop protein, which maintains plasmids at low copy number; rop
  14931..15125   -  rep_origin     pVS1 oriV: origin of replication for the Pseudomonas plasmid pVS1 (Heeb et al., 2000)
  15191..16264   -  CDS            pVS1 RepA: replication protein from the Pseudomonas plasmid pVS1 (Heeb et al., 2000)
  16693..17322   -  CDS            pVS1 StaA: stability protein from the Pseudomonas plasmid pVS1 (Heeb et al., 2000)
  17882..18283   -  CDS            Y4CG_SINFN (fragment): Protein inferred from homology: Swiss-Prot protein existence level 3. From Sinorhizobium fredii (strain NBRC 101917 / NGR234).
