[The description below was written by a language model from this plasmid's Addgene catalogue record and pLannotate feature annotations shown in this document.]
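Description:
pH-Ubi-miniSdd7-nCas9-PBE is an 18.6 kb binary T-DNA vector, built on the pH-nCas9-PBE backbone, for cytosine base editing in monocotyledonous plants delivered by Agrobacterium-mediated transformation. The backbone carries a high-copy ColE1/pUC-type origin with a pBR322 bom site for propagation in E. coli. It also carries the pVS1 oriV, RepA and StaA functions that allow replication and stable maintenance in Agrobacterium. A kanamycin resistance gene (aphA-3) provides bacterial selection.

Three expression units lie between the nopaline-type right and left border repeats. The maize polyubiquitin (ZmUbi-1) promoter drives the synthetic editor fusion miniSdd7-nSpCas9(D10A)-UGI, terminated by the pea rbcS-E9 terminator. The annotation detects the Cas9 and UGI coding regions. The miniSdd7 deaminase is not annotated, but it presumably occupies the unannotated stretch between the Ubi promoter and Cas9. In this design the deaminase converts cytosine to uracil on the strand displaced by guide binding. The D10A nickase cuts the opposite strand to bias repair toward the edited base, and UGI blocks uracil-DNA glycosylase so the uracil is not excised.

The rice OsU3 promoter sits upstream of an S. pyogenes gRNA scaffold. The two are separated by fragments of an integron promoter and of gentamicin and spectinomycin/streptomycin resistance genes. This appears to be a stuffer that is replaced when a target spacer is cloned, although the record does not state this or name a guide target. An enhanced CaMV 35S promoter drives the hygromycin phosphotransferase gene, followed by the CaMV poly(A) signal, for selecting transformed plant tissue. Residual lacZα and lac regulatory fragments are remnants of the parental vector.
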