Addgene plasmid #204856: pH-Ubi-miniSdd7-nCas9-PBE
Purpose: For cytosine base editing using miniSdd7 in monocotyledon plants (Agrobacterium-mediated transformation)
Depositing lab: Caixia Gao. Depositing organization: Institute of Genetics and Developmental Biology, Chinese Academy of Sciences. Publication: Discovery of deaminase functions by structure-based protein clustering. Huang J, Lin Q, Fei H, He Z, Xu H, Li Y, Qu K, Han P, Gao Q, Li B, Liu G, Zhang L, Hu J, Zhang R, Zuo E, Luo Y, Ran Y, Qiu JL, Zhao KT, Gao C. Cell. 2023 Jul 20;186(15):3182-3195.e14. doi: 10.1016/j.cell.2023.05.041. Epub 2023 Jun 27. PubMed 37379837.
Backbone
  Vector backbone: pH-nCas9-PBE
  Backbone manufacturer: Caixia Gao
  Vector type: Plant Expression, CRISPR
  Selectable markers: Hygromycin
Growth in bacteria
  Bacterial resistance: Kanamycin, 50 μg/mL
  Growth temperature: 37°C
  Growth strain: DH5alpha
  Copy number: High Copy
Gene/Insert
  Gene/Insert name: miniSdd7-nSpCas9(D10A)-UGI
  Species: Synthetic
  Mutation: D10A in SpCas9
  Promoter: ZmUbi-1, OsU3, 35S
  Cloning method: Gibson Cloning
Terms and licenses: Academic/Nonprofit Terms; Industry Terms: Not Available to Industry
Depositor comments: Please visit https://doi.org/10.1101/2023.05.21.541555 for bioRxiv preprint.
How to cite: pH-Ubi-miniSdd7-nCas9-PBE was a gift from Caixia Gao (Addgene plasmid # 204856 ; http://n2t.net/addgene:204856 ; RRID:Addgene_204856)
